Addgene plasmid #177123: pTXBI-mClover-YTH domain
Purpose: Bacterial expression of YTH domain of YTHDC1 tagged with N-terminal mClover3 and C-terminal Mxe GtrA intein-Chitin binding domain for protein purification
Depositing lab: Wenbo Li. Depositing organization: University of Texas Health Science Center at Houston. Publication: Enhancer RNA m6A methylation facilitates transcriptional condensate formation and gene activation. Lee JH, Wang R, Xiong F, Krakowiak J, Liao Z, Nguyen PT, Moroz-Omori EV, Shao J, Zhu X, Bolt MJ, Wu H, Singh PK, Bi M, Shi CJ, Jamal N, Li G, Mistry R, Jung SY, Tsai KL, Ferreon JC, Stossi F, Caflisch A, Liu Z, Mancini MA, Li W. Mol Cell. 2021 Aug 19;81(16):3368-3385.e9. doi: 10.1016/j.molcel.2021.07.024. Epub 2021 Aug 9. PubMed 34375583.
Backbone
  Vector backbone: Addgene 61425
  Vector type: Bacterial Expression
Growth in bacteria
  Bacterial resistance: Ampicillin, 100 μg/mL
  Growth temperature: 37°C
  Growth strain: DH5alpha
  Copy number: High Copy
Gene/Insert
  Gene/Insert name: YTHDC1 (YTH domain)
  Species: H. sapiens (human)
  Mutation: YTH domain only (IDR1 and IDR2 deletion)
  Entrez Gene: YTHDC1 (a.k.a. YT521, YT521-B)
  Promoter: T7
  Tag / fusion protein: mClover3 (N terminal on insert); Mxe GyrA intein-Chitin binding domain for protein purification (C terminal on insert)
  Cloning method: Gibson Cloning
  Sequencing primers: 5′ n/a; 3′ n/a
Terms and licenses: Academic/Nonprofit Terms; Industry Terms: Not Available to Industry
Depositor comments: Please note: Plasmid contains YTH-domain isoform 14. Plasmid also contains an E14K mutation in Mxe GyrA intein, which is not known to affect plasmid function.
How to cite: pTXBI-mClover-YTH domain was a gift from Wenbo Li (Addgene plasmid # 177123 ; http://n2t.net/addgene:177123 ; RRID:Addgene_177123)
