[The description below was written by a language model from this plasmid's Addgene catalogue record and pLannotate feature annotations shown in this document.]
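Description:
pTXBI-mClover-YTH domain is a 7.8 kb bacterial expression plasmid for producing a fluorescently labelled fragment of human YTHDC1 in E. coli, built by Gibson cloning into an intein-based purification backbone that the record identifies only by reference to another deposited plasmid. It replicates from a ColE1/pMB1-type origin and is selected with ampicillin through the bla gene. The catalogue lists it as high copy, although the feature table also shows a rop gene and pBR322-derived bom and mobilization remnants. An M13 phage origin and short leftover fragments of a tetracycline resistance gene are also annotated.

The expression cassette is driven by a T7 promoter followed by a lac operator and the T7 gene 10 ribosome binding site. A plasmid-borne lacI gene supplies repressor, so transcription depends on T7 RNA polymerase in the host and is IPTG-inducible. Five tandem rrnB T1 terminators sit upstream of the promoter, presumably to block read-through into the cassette, and a T7 terminator closes it.

The open reading frame encodes mClover3 at the N terminus, then the YTH domain of YTHDC1 alone with both flanking intrinsically disordered regions (IDR1 and IDR2) deleted. This is fused at its C terminus to the Mxe GyrA intein and a chitin binding domain. The arrangement allows capture of the fusion on chitin resin, after which thiol-induced cleavage at the intein's N terminus releases mClover3-YTH without the affinity tag.

The depositor notes that the YTH sequence corresponds to isoform 14 and that the intein carries an E14K substitution not known to affect function. The associated work concerns m6A-modified enhancer RNA and transcriptional condensates, so the purified protein likely served as a domain-only comparison in such assays.
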