Features (pLannotate 1.2.2; 26 found; start..end, strand, type, name):
    142..333     -  CDS            rop: Rop protein, which maintains plasmids at low copy number; rop
    374..484     +  CDS            mbeC (fragment): MBEC_ECOLX - Experimental evidence at protein level: Swiss-Prot protein existence level 1. Required for efficient mobilization of ColE1 plasmid and is thus essential to promote the specific transfer of the plasmid during conjugation. Probably functions by inducing DNA bending, helping the MbeA relaxase to melt the DNA around the nic site and cleave the phosphodiester bond. Binds specifically double-stranded DNA (dsDNA) containing the ColE1 oriT but does not recognize the inverted repeat (IR). From Escherichia coli.
    519..841     -  CDS            TcR (fragment): tetracycline efflux protein; tet; confers resistance to tetracycline
    856..877     -  protein_bind   CAP binding site: CAP binding activates transcription in the presence of cAMP. E. coli catabolite activator protein
    890..1972    -  CDS            lacI: lac repressor; lacI; The lac repressor binds to the lac operator to inhibit transcription in E. coli. This inhibition can be relieved by adding lactose or isopropyl-β-D-thiogalactopyranoside (IPTG).
   1973..2050    -  promoter       lacI promoter: lacI
   2058..2151    -  CDS            TcR (fragment): tetracycline efflux protein; tet; confers resistance to tetracycline
   2203..2289    +  terminator     rrnB T1 terminator: Escherichia coli rrnB; transcription terminator T1 from the E. coli rrnB gene
   2386..2472    +  terminator     rrnB T1 terminator: Escherichia coli rrnB; transcription terminator T1 from the E. coli rrnB gene
   2569..2655    +  terminator     rrnB T1 terminator: Escherichia coli rrnB; transcription terminator T1 from the E. coli rrnB gene
   2752..2838    +  terminator     rrnB T1 terminator: Escherichia coli rrnB; transcription terminator T1 from the E. coli rrnB gene
   2935..3021    +  terminator     rrnB T1 terminator: Escherichia coli rrnB; transcription terminator T1 from the E. coli rrnB gene
   3156..3174    +  promoter       T7 promoter: promoter for bacteriophage T7 RNA polymerase
   3175..3199    +  protein_bind   lac operator: The lac repressor binds to the lac operator to inhibit transcription in E. coli. This inhibition can be relieved by adding lactose or isopropyl-β-D-thiogalactopyranoside (IPTG). lac repressor encoded by lacI
   3218..3235    +  RBS            RBS (fragment): efficient ribosome binding site from bacteriophage T7 gene 10 (Olins and Rangwala, 1989)
   3243..3961    +  CDS            mClover3 (fragment): bright green-yellow fluorescent protein derived from mClover2, with improved photostability (Bajar et al., 2003) mammalian codon-optimized
   3957..4385    +  CDS            YTHDC1 (fragment): YTDC1_HUMAN - Also known as KIAA1966 From Homo sapiens (Human).
   4386..4979    +  CDS            Mxe GyrA intein: modified GyrA intein (Southworth et al., 1999); Mycobacterium xenopi gyrA; N-terminal cleavage of this intein can be induced by thiols.
   5010..5165    +  CDS            CBD: chitin binding domain from chitinase A1 (Watanabe et al., 1994); Bacillus circulans chiA
   5187..5236    +  CDS            SET1 (fragment): solubility-enhancement tag derived from T7 phage gene 10B
   5244..5291    +  terminator     T7 terminator: transcription terminator for bacteriophage T7 RNA polymerase
   5351..5455    +  promoter       AmpR promoter: bla
   5456..6316    +  CDS            AmpR: β-lactamase; bla; confers resistance to ampicillin, carbenicillin, and related antibiotics
   6358..6871    -  rep_origin     M13 ori (sequence partly withheld): M13 bacteriophage origin of replication; arrow indicates direction of (+) strand synthesis
   6982..7570    +  rep_origin     ori: high-copy-number ColE1/pMB1/pBR322/pUC origin of replication
   7747..40      -  misc_feature   bom (fragment) (across the origin): basis of mobility region from pBR322
>Addgene plasmid #177123 | pTXBI-mClover-YTH domain | addgene full sequence | sequence record 348690 | Addgene NGS Result
ATACACTCCGCTATCGCTACGTGACTGGGTCATGGCTGCGCCCCGACACCCGCCAACACCCGCTGACGCG
CCCTGACGGGCTTGTCTGCTCCCGGCATCCGCTTACAGACAAGCTGTGACCGTCTCCGGGAGCTGCATGT
GTCAGAGGTTTTCACCGTCATCACCGAAACGCGCGAGGCAGCTGCGGTAAAGCTCATCAGCGTGGTCGTG
CAGCGATTCACAGATGTCTGCCTGTTCATCCGCGTCCAGCTCGTTGAGTTTCTCCAGAAGCGTTAATGTC
TGGCTTCTGATAAAGCGGGCCATGTTAAGGGCGGTTTTTTCCTGTTTGGTCACTGATGCCTCCGTGTAAG
GGGGATTTCTGTTCATGGGGGTAATGATACCGATGAAACGAGAGAGGATGCTCACGATACGGGTTACTGA
TGATGAACATGCCCGGTTACTGGAACGTTGTGAGGGTAAACAACTGGCGGTATGGATGCGGCGGGACCAG
AGAAAAATCACTCAGGGTCAATGCCAGCCGAACGCCAGCAAGACGTAGCCCAGCGCGTCGGCCGCCATGC
CGGCGATAATGGCCTGCTTCTCGCCGAAACGTTTGGTGGCGGGACCAGTGACGAAGGCTTGAGCGAGGGC
GTGCAAGATTCCGAATACCGCAAGCGACAGGCCGATCATCGTCGCGCTCCAGCGAAAGCGGTCCTCGCCG
AAAATGACCCAGAGCGCTGCCGGCACCTGTCCTACGAGTTGCATGATAAAGAAGACAGTCATAAGTGCGG
CGACGATAGTCATGCCCCGCGCCCACCGGAAGGAGCTGACTGGGTTGAAGGCTCTCAAGGGCATCGGTCG
AGATCCCGGTGCCTAATGAGTGAGCTAACTTACATTAATTGCGTTGCGCTCACTGCCCGCTTTCCAGTCG
GGAAACCTGTCGTGCCAGCTGCATTAATGAATCGGCCAACGCGCGGGGAGAGGCGGTTTGCGTATTGGGC
GCCAGGGTGGTTTTTCTTTTCACCAGTGAGACGGGCAACAGCTGATTGCCCTTCACCGCCTGGCCCTGAG
AGAGTTGCAGCAAGCGGTCCACGCTGGTTTGCCCCAGCAGGCGAAAATCCTGTTTGATGGTGGTTAACGG
CGGGATATAACATGAGCTGTCTTCGGTATCGTCGTATCCCACTACCGAGATATCCGCACCAACGCGCAGC
CCGGACTCGGTAATGGCGCGCATTGCGCCCAGCGCCATCTGATCGTTGGCAACCAGCATCGCAGTGGGAA
CGATGCCCTCATTCAGCATTTGCATGGTTTGTTGAAAACCGGACATGGCACTCCAGTCGCCTTCCCGTTC
CGCTATCGGCTGAATTTGATTGCGAGTGAGATATTTATGCCAGCCAGCCAGACGCAGACGCGCCGAGACA
GAACTTAATGGGCCCGCTAACAGCGCGATTTGCTGGTGACCCAATGCGACCAGATGCTCCACGCCCAGTC
GCGTACCGTCTTCATGGGAGAAAATAATACTGTTGATGGGTGTCTGGTCAGAGACATCAAGAAATAACGC
CGGAACATTAGTGCAGGCAGCTTCCACAGCAATGGCATCCTGGTCATCCAGCGGATAGTTAATGATCAGC
CCACTGACGCGTTGCGCGAGAAGATTGTGCACCGCCGCTTTACAGGCTTCGACGCCGCTTCGTTCTACCA
TCGACACCACCACGCTGGCACCCAGTTGATCGGCGCGAGATTTAATCGCCGCGACAATTTGCGACGGCGC
GTGCAGGGCCAGACTGGAGGTGGCAACGCCAATCAGCAACGACTGTTTGCCCGCCAGTTGTTGTGCCACG
CGGTTGGGAATGTAATTCAGCTCCGCCATCGCCGCTTCCACTTTTTCCCGCGTTTTCGCAGAAACGTGGC
TGGCCTGGTTCACCACGCGGGAAACGGTCTGATAAGAGACACCGGCATACTCTGCGACATCGTATAACGT
TACTGGTTTCACATTCACCACCCTGAATTGACTCTCTTCCGGGCGCTATCATGCCATACCGCGAAAGGTT
TTGCGCCATTCGATGGTGTCCGGGATCTCGACGCTCTCCCTTATGCGACTCCTGCATTAGGAAGCAGCCC
AGTAGTAGGTTGAGGCCGTTGAGCACCGCCGCCGCAAGGAATGGTGCATGCCGGCATGCCGCCCTTTCGT
CTTCAAGAATTAATTCCCAATTCCCCAGGCATCAAATAAAACGAAAGGCTCAGTCGAAAGACTGGGCCTT
TCGTTTTATCTGTTGTTTGTCGGTGAACGCTCTCCTGAGTAGGACAAATCCGCCGGGAGCGGATTTGAAC
GTTGCGAAGCAACGGCCCGGAGGGTGGCGGGCAGGACGCCCGCCATAAACTGCCAGGAATTAATTCCCCA
GGCATCAAATAAAACGAAAGGCTCAGTCGAAAGACTGGGCCTTTCGTTTTATCTGTTGTTTGTCGGTGAA
CGCTCTCCTGAGTAGGACAAATCCGCCGGGAGCGGATTTGAACGTTGCGAAGCAACGGCCCGGAGGGTGG
CGGGCAGGACGCCCGCCATAAACTGCCAGGAATTAATTCCCCAGGCATCAAATAAAACGAAAGGCTCAGT
CGAAAGACTGGGCCTTTCGTTTTATCTGTTGTTTGTCGGTGAACGCTCTCCTGAGTAGGACAAATCCGCC
GGGAGCGGATTTGAACGTTGCGAAGCAACGGCCCGGAGGGTGGCGGGCAGGACGCCCGCCATAAACTGCC
AGGAATTAATTCCCCAGGCATCAAATAAAACGAAAGGCTCAGTCGAAAGACTGGGCCTTTCGTTTTATCT
GTTGTTTGTCGGTGAACGCTCTCCTGAGTAGGACAAATCCGCCGGGAGCGGATTTGAACGTTGCGAAGCA
ACGGCCCGGAGGGTGGCGGGCAGGACGCCCGCCATAAACTGCCAGGAATTAATTCCCCAGGCATCAAATA
AAACGAAAGGCTCAGTCGAAAGACTGGGCCTTTCGTTTTATCTGTTGTTTGTCGGTGAACGCTCTCCTGA
GTAGGACAAATCCGCCGGGAGCGGATTTGAACGTTGCGAAGCAACGGCCCGGAGGGTGGCGGGCAGGACG
CCCGCCATAAACTGCCAGGAATTGGGGATCGGAATTAATTCCCGGTTTAAACCGGGGATCTCGATCCCGC
GAAATTAATACGACTCACTATAGGGGAATTGTGAGCGGATAACAATTCCCCTCTAGAAATAATTTTGTTA
ACTTTAAGAAGGAGATATACATATGGTGAGCAAGGGCGAGGAGCTGTTCACCGGGGTGGTGCCCATCCTG
GTCGAGCTGGACGGCGACGTAAACGGCCACAAGTTCAGCGTCCGCGGCGAGGGCGAGGGCGATGCCACCA
ACGGCAAGCTGACCCTGAAGTTCATCTGCACCACCGGCAAGCTGCCCGTGCCCTGGCCCACCCTCGTGAC
CACCTTCGGCTACGGCGTGGCCTGCTTCAGCCGCTACCCCGACCACATGAAGCAGCACGACTTCTTCAAG
TCCGCCATGCCCGAAGGCTACGTCCAGGAGCGCACCATCTCTTTCAAGGACGACGGTACCTACAAGACCC
GCGCCGAGGTGAAGTTCGAGGGCGACACCCTGGTGAACCGCATCGAGCTGAAGGGCATCGACTTCAAGGA
GGACGGCAACATCCTGGGGCACAAGCTGGAGTACAACTTCAACAGCCACAACGTCTATATCACGGCCGAC
AAGCAGAAGAACGGCATCAAGGCTAACTTCAAGATCCGCCACAACGTTGAGGACGGCAGCGTGCAGCTCG
CCGACCACTACCAGCAGAACACCCCCATCGGCGACGGCCCCGTGCTGCTGCCCGACAACCACTACCTGAG
CCATCAGTCCAAGCTGAGCAAAGACCCCAACGAGAAGCGCGATCACATGGTCCTGCTGGAGTTCGTGACC
GCCGCCGGGATTACACATGGCATGGACGAGCTGTACAAGTATGTGCTTCAAGATGCAAGATTTTTCCTCA
TAAAGAGTAACAACCATGAGAATGTGTCTCTTGCCAAAGCGAAGGGTGTATGGTCCACGCTCCCTGTAAA
TGAGAAGAAATTAAATCTTGCATTTAGATCTGCAAGGAGTGTTATCTTAATATTTTCTGTCAGAGAGAGT
GGAAAATTTCAAGGGTTTGCAAGACTTTCTTCAGAATCACATCACGGAGGATCTCCTATACACTGGGTGC
TTCCAGCAGGAATGAGTGCTAAAATGCTGGGAGGTGTCTTTAAAATTGACTGGATTTGCAGGCGTGAATT
ACCCTTCACTAAGTCGGCTCATCTCACCAATCCTTGGAATGAACATAAACCAGTAAAGATCGGACGTGAT
GGACAGGAAATTGAACTTGAATGTGGAACCCAGCTTTGTCTTCTGTGCATCACGGGAGATGCACTAGTTG
CCCTACCCGAGGGCAAGTCGGTACGCATCGCCGACATCGTGCCGGGTGCGCGGCCCAACAGTGACAACGC
CATCGACCTGAAAGTCCTTGACCGGCATGGCAATCCCGTGCTCGCCGACCGGCTGTTCCACTCCGGCGAG
CATCCGGTGTACACGGTGCGTACGGTCGAAGGTCTGCGTGTGACGGGCACCGCGAACCACCCGTTGTTGT
GTTTGGTCGACGTCGCCGGGGTGCCGACCCTGCTGTGGAAGCTGATCGACGAAATCAAGCCGGGCGATTA
CGCGGTGATTCAACGCAGCGCATTCAGCGTCGACTGTGCAGGTTTTGCCCGCGGGAAACCCGAATTTGCG
CCCACAACCTACACAGTCGGCGTCCCTGGACTGGTGCGTTTCTTGGAAGCACACCACCGAGACCCGGACG
CCCAAGCTATCGCCGACGAGCTGACCGACGGGCGGTTCTACTACGCGAAAGTCGCCAGTGTCACCGACGC
CGGCGTGCAGCCGGTGTATAGCCTTCGTGTCGACACGGCAGACCACGCGTTTATCACGAACGGGTTCGTC
AGCCACGCTACTGGCCTCACCGGTCTGAACTCAGGCCTCACGACAAATCCTGGTGTATCCGCTTGGCAGG
TCAACACAGCTTATACTGCGGGACAATTGGTCACATATAACGGCAAGACGTATAAATGTTTGCAGCCCCA
CACCTCCTTGGCAGGATGGGAACCATCCAACGTTCCTGCCTTGTGGCAGCTTCAATGACTGCAGGAAGGG
GATCCGGCTGCTAACAAAGCCCGAAAGGAAGCTGAGTTGGCTGCTGCCACCGCTGAGCAATAACTAGCAT
AACCCCTTGGGGCCTCTAAACGGGTCTTGAGGGGTTTTTTGCTGAAAGGAGGAACTATATCCGGATAACT
ACGTCAGGTGGCACTTTTCGGGGAAATGTGCGCGGAACCCCTATTTGTTTATTTTTCTAAATACATTCAA
ATATGTATCCGCTCATGAGACAATAACCCTGATAAATGCTTCAATAATATTGAAAAAGGAAGAGTATGAG
TATTCAACATTTCCGTGTCGCCCTTATTCCCTTTTTTGCGGCATTTTGCCTTCCTGTTTTTGCTCACCCA
GAAACGCTGGTGAAAGTAAAAGATGCTGAAGATCAGTTGGGTGCACGAGTGGGTTACATCGAACTGGATC
TCAACAGCGGTAAGATCCTTGAGAGTTTTCGCCCCGAAGAACGTTTCCCAATGATGAGCACTTTTAAAGT
TCTGCTATGTGGCGCGGTATTATCCCGTGTTGACGCCGGGCAAGAGCAACTCGGTCGCCGCATACACTAT
TCTCAGAATGACTTGGTTGAGTACTCACCAGTCACAGAAAAGCATCTTACGGATGGCATGACAGTAAGAG
AATTATGCAGTGCTGCCATAACCATGAGTGATAACACTGCGGCCAACTTACTTCTGACAACGATCGGAGG
ACCGAAGGAGCTAACCGCTTTTTTGCACAACATGGGGGATCATGTAACTCGCCTTGATCGTTGGGAACCG
GAGCTGAATGAAGCCATACCAAACGACGAGCGTGACACCACGATGCCTGTAGCAATGGCAACAACGTTGC
GCAAACTATTAACTGGCGAACTACTTACTCTAGCTTCCCGGCAACAATTAATAGACTGGATGGAGGCGGA
TAAAGTTGCAGGACCACTTCTGCGCTCGGCCCTTCCGGCTGGCTGGTTTATTGCTGATAAATCTGGAGCC
GGTGAGCGTGGGTCTCGCGGTATCATTGCAGCACTGGGGCCAGATGGTAAGCCCTCCCGTATCGTAGTTA
TCTACACGACGGGGAGTCAGGCAACTATGGATGAACGAAATAGACAGATCGCTGAGATAGGTGCCTCACT
GATTAAGCATTGGTAACTGTCAGACCAAGTTTACTCATATATACTTTAGATTGATT
[38 nt withheld, positions 6357-6394]
A
[37 nt withheld, positions 6396-6432]
ATTTTGTTAAAATTCGCGTTAAATTTTTGTTAAATCAGCTCATTTTTTAACCAATAGGCCGAAATCGGCA
AAATCCCTTATAAATCAAAAGAATAGCCCGAGATAGGGT
[37 nt withheld, positions 6542-6578]
AAAGAACGTGGACTCCAACGTCAAAGG
[141 nt withheld, positions 6606-6746]
G
[125 nt withheld, positions 6748-6872]
AAAGGATCTAGGTGAAGATCCTTTTTGATAATCTCATGACCAAAATCCCTTAACGTGAGTTTTCGTTCCA
CTGAGCGTCAGACCCCGTAGAAAAGATCAAAGGATCTTCTTGAGATCCTTTTTTTCTGCGCGTAATCTGC
TGCTTGCAAACAAAAAAACCACCGCTACCAGCGGTGGTTTGTTTGCCGGATCAAGAGCTACCAACTCTTT
TTCCGAAGGTAACTGGCTTCAGCAGAGCGCAGATACCAAATACTGTCCTTCTAGTGTAGCCGTAGTTAGG
CCACCACTTCAAGAACTCTGTAGCACCGCCTACATACCTCGCTCTGCTAATCCTGTTACCAGTGGCTGCT
GCCAGTGGCGATAAGTCGTGTCTTACCGGGTTGGACTCAAGACGATAGTTACCGGATAAGGCGCAGCGGT
CGGGCTGAACGGGGGGTTCGTGCACACAGCCCAGCTTGGAGCGAACGACCTACACCGAACTGAGATACCT
ACAGCGTGAGCTATGAGAAAGCGCCACGCTTCCCGAAGGGAGAAAGGCGGACAGGTATCCGGTAAGCGGC
AGGGTCGGAACAGGAGAGCGCACGAGGGAGCTTCCAGGGGGAAACGCCTGGTATCTTTATAGTCCTGTCG
GGTTTCGCCACCTCTGACTTGAGCGTCGATTTTTGTGATGCTCGTCAGGGGGGCGGAGCCTATGGAAAAA
CGCCAGCAACGCGGCCTTTTTACGGTTCCTGGCCTTTTGCTGGCCTTTTGCTCACATGTTCTTTCCTGCG
TTATCCCCTGATTCTGTGGATAACCGTATTACCGCCTTTGAGTGAGCTGATACCGCTCGCCGCAGCCGAA
CGACCGAGCGCAGCGAGTCAGTGAGCGAGGAAGCTATGGTGCACTCTCAGTACAATCTGCTCTGATGCCG
CATAGTTAAGCCAGT
